>Addgene plasmid #239180 | pJC-lecg | addgene full sequence | sequence record 476203 | Addgene NGS Result
TCAAAAAACCCCTCAAGACCCGTTTAGAGGCCCCAAGGGGTTATGCTAGGCGCGCCGGATCCTAATACGA
CTCACTATAGGGAGAATTAACCCTCACTAAAGGGAGACCTTTTTCCGAGCATGGTAACATTTATTTCTAA
ACAATGTTTGTTACTTCAATTTCCGTTTTAGTCGCAGTAGCTTTCGGTTTCGGATCCTCAAATTCCATAA
ATGCATCTATGAAAATCAGTGAAGGACATATTAGTGACAAAATGTTTGCTTTCATTCATGGTGGAGAAGA
CGCAAGAATGAACTTTACTGATGCTGAAGAGTTCTGTTCAAATTTTACTTTCCATCGAAACAACAGTGAC
TCCCATCTTGCTTCAATTCAAAATTTGAAGGAAGTGAAACTCATTCAAAACTGGATTTTAAACTTAGAAA
GAAAATCCTTCTGGATTGGCGGTGAAATAATTTGCTCAATGAATGCACTATTAGAAAAAATGTTTCTATT
ACATTGGATCAATAATGACAAAGTGGAGTTCACAAATTTCAAAGTTCCCAATTACAATGTTAAAAACATG
AAAGTAACAGAAAAACGATGCGTTTCGGTTGACCTCCAAGATGGAAGATGGGGAGTTCATCATTGCTCAG
AAAAAAAATATTTTCTTTGCTTGACAAAAAATCAATTAGTCACTGAAAAGGATGTTGTTGTTGATAACAA
TTTTATTACTTCATCTTCTGTTCCAAAAACCACGCCCATGTTGGCTAAACTTGTTTAAGGTCACTTCTAT
AGTGTCACCTAAATCTCCCTATAGTGAGTCGTATTAGGATCCGGCGCGCCTAGCATAACCCCTTGGGGCC
TCTAAACGGGTCTTGAGGGGTTTTTTGACGCGTGCTTCCTCGCTCACTGACTCGCTGCGCTCGGTCGTTC
GGCTGCGGCGAGCGGTATCAGCTCACTCAAAGGCGGTAATACGGTTATCCACAGAATCAGGGGATAACGC
AGGAAAGAACATGTGAGCAAAAGGCCAGCAAAAGGCCAGGAACCGTAAAAAGGCCGCGTTGCTGGCGTTT
TTCCATAGGCTCCGCCCCCCTGACGAGCATCACAAAAATCGACGCTCAAGTCAGAGGTGGCGAAACCCGA
CAGGACTATAAAGATACCAGGCGTTTCCCCCTGGAAGCTCCCTCGTGCGCTCTCCTGTTCCGACCCTGCC
GCTTACCGGATACCTGTCCGCCTTTCTCCCTTCGGGAAGCGTGGCGCTTTCTCATAGCTCACGCTGTAGG
TATCTCAGTTCGGTGTAGGTCGTTCGCTCCAAGCTGGGCTGTGTGCACGAACCCCCCGTTCAGCCCGACC
GCTGCGCCTTATCCGGTAACTATCGTCTTGAGTCCAACCCGGTAAGACACGACTTATCGCCACTGGCAGC
AGCCACTGGTAACAGGATTAGCAGAGCGAGGTATGTAGGCGGTGCTACAGAGTTCTTGAAGTGGTGGCCT
AACTACGGCTACACTAGAAGAACAGTATTTGGTATCTGCGCTCTGCTGAAGCCAGTTACCTTCGGAAAAA
GAGTTGGTAGCTCTTGATCCGGCAAACAAACCACCGCTGGTAGCGGTGGTTTTTTTGTTTGCAAGCAGCA
GATTACGCGCAGAAAAAAAGGATCTCAAGAAGATCCTTTGATCTTTTCTACGGGGTCTGACGCTCAGTGG
AACGAAAACTCACGTTAAGGGATTTTGGTCATGAGATTATCAAAAAGGATCTTCACCTAGATCCTTTTAA
ATTAAAAATGAAGTTTTAAATCAATCTAAAGTATATATGAGTAAACTTGGTCTGACAGTTACCAATGCTT
AATCAGTGAGGCACCTATCTCAGCGATCTGTCTATTTCGTTCATCCATAGTTGCCTGGCTCCCCGTCGTG
TAGATAACTACGATACGGGAGGGCTTACCATCTGGCCCCAGTGCTGCAATGATACCGCGAGACCCACGCT
CACCGGCTCCAGATTTATCAGCAATAAACCAGCCAGCCGGAAGGGCCGAGCGCAGAAGTGGTCCTGCAAC
TTTATCCGCCTCCATCCAGTCTATTAATTGTTGCCGGGAAGCTAGAGTAAGTAGTTCGCCAGTTAATAGT
TTGCGCAACGTTGTTGCCATTGCTACAGGCATCGTGGTGTCACGCTCGTCGTTTGGTATGGCTTCATTCA
GCTCCGGTTCCCAACGATCAAGGCGAGTTACATGATCCCCCATGTTGTGCAAAAAAGCGGTTAGCTCCTT
CGGTCCTCCGATCGTTGTCAGAAGTAAGTTGGCCGCAGTGTTATCACTCATGGTTATGGCAGCACTGCAT
AATTCTCTTACTGTCATGCCATCCGTAAGATGCTTTTCTGTGACTGGTGAGTACTCAACCAAGTCATTCT
GAGAATAGTGTATGCGGCGACCGAGTTGCTCTTGCCCGGCGTCAATACGGGATAATACCGCGCCACATAG
CAGAACTTTAAAAGTGCTCATCATTGGAAAACGTTCTTCGGGGCGAAAACTCTCAAGGATCTTACCGCTG
TTGAGATCCAGTTCGATGTAACCCACTCGTGCACCCAACTGATCTTCAGCATCTTTTACTTTCACCAGCG
TTTCTGGGTGAGCAAAAACAGGAAGGCAAAATGCCGCAAAAAAGGGAATAAGGGCGACACGGAAATGTTG
AATACTCATACTCTTCCTTTTTCAATTCAGAAGAACTCGTCAAGAAGGCGATAGAAGGCGATGCGCTGCG
AATCGGGAGCGGCGATACCGTAAAGCACGAGGAAGCGGTCAGCCCATTCGCCGCCAAGCTCTTCAGCAAT
ATCACGGGTAGCCAACGCTATGTCCTGATAGCGGTCCGCCACACCCAGCCGGCCACAGTCGATGAATCCA
GAAAAGCGGCCATTTTCCACCATGATATTCGGCAAGCAGGCATCGCCATGGGTCACGACGAGATCCTCGC
CGTCGGGCATGCGCGCCTTGAGCCTGGCGAACAGTTCGGCTGGCGCGAGCCCCTGATGCTCTTCGTCCAG
ATCATCCTGATCGACAAGACCGGCTTCCATCCGAGTACGTGCTCGCTCGATGCGATGTTTCGCTTGGTGG
TCGAATGGGCAGGTAGCCGGATCAAGCGTATGCAGCCGCCGCATTGCATCAGCCATGATGGATACTTTCT
CGGCAGGAGCAAGGTGGGATGACAGGAGATCCTGCCCCGGCACTTCGCCCAATAGCAGCCAGTCCCTTCC
CGCTTCAGTGACAACGTCGAGCACAGCTGCGCAAGGAACGCCCGTCGTGGCCAGCCACGATAGCCGCGCT
GCCTCGTCCTGCAGTTCATTCAGGGCACCGGACAGGTCGGTCTTGACAAAAAGAACCGGGCGCCCCTGCG
CTGACAGCCGGAACACGGCGGCATCAGAGCAGCCGATTGTCTGTTGTGCCCAGTCATAGCCGAATAGCCT
CTCCACCCAAGCGGCCGGAGAACCTGCGTGCAATCCATCTTGTTCAATCATGCGAAACGATCCTCATCCT
GTCTCTTGATCAGATCTTGATCCCCTGCGCCATCAGATCATTGGCGGCAAGAAAGCCATCCAGTTTACTT
TGCAGGGCTTCCCAACCTTACCAGAGGGCGCCCCAGCTGGCAATTCCGGTTCGCTTGCTGTCCATAAAAC
CGCCCAGTCTAGCTATCGCCATGTAAGCCCACTGCAAGCTACCTGCTTTCTCTTTGCGCTTGCGTTTTCC
CTTGTCCAGATAGCCCAGTAGCTGACATTCATCCGGGGTCAGCACCGTTTCTGCGGACTGGCTTTCTACG
TGTTCCGCTTCCTTTAGCAGCCCTTGCGCCCTGAATTTTGTTAAAATTCGCGTTAAATTTTTGTTAAATC
AGCTCATTTTTTAACCAATAGGCCGAAATCGACGCG
Features (pLannotate 1.2.2; 12 found; start..end, strand, type, name):
      2..49      -  terminator     T7 terminator: transcription terminator for bacteriophage T7 RNA polymerase
     63..81      +  promoter       T7 promoter: promoter for bacteriophage T7 RNA polymerase
     85..103     +  promoter       T3 promoter: promoter for bacteriophage T3 RNA polymerase
    766..784     -  promoter       SP6 promoter: promoter for bacteriophage SP6 RNA polymerase
    788..806     -  promoter       T7 promoter: promoter for bacteriophage T7 RNA polymerase
    820..867     +  terminator     T7 terminator: transcription terminator for bacteriophage T7 RNA polymerase
   1050..1638    -  rep_origin     ori: high-copy-number ColE1/pMB1/pBR322/pUC origin of replication
   1809..2669    -  CDS            AmpR: β-lactamase; bla; confers resistance to ampicillin, carbenicillin, and related antibiotics
   2670..2686    -  promoter       AmpR promoter (fragment): bla
   2690..3481    -  CDS            neo: KKA2_KLEPN - Also known as kan, nptII. Experimental evidence at protein level: Swiss-Prot protein existence level 1. Resistance to kanamycin, neomycin, paromomycin, ribostamycin, butirosin and gentamicin B. From Klebsiella pneumoniae.
   3513..3812    -  CDS            tnpA (fragment): TN5P_ECOLX - Also known as tnp. Experimental evidence at protein level: Swiss-Prot protein existence level 1. Mediates transposition of transposon Tn5 by a 'cut and paste' mechanism. First, the monomeric transposase binds the 19 bp inverted DNA repeats flanking the transposon. Then, dimerization of the DNA- bound transposase creates a synaptic DNA complex. After nicking of the first DNA strand, excision of the transposon proceeds through a series of intermediates. The transposase then mediates the insertion of the transposon at a new site by strand transfer. The activity of the wild- type tran
   3815..3881    -  rep_origin     M13 ori (fragment): M13 bacteriophage origin of replication; arrow indicates direction of (+) strand synthesis
