[The description below was written by a language model from this plasmid's Addgene catalogue record and pLannotate feature annotations shown in this document.]
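Description:
pJC-lecg is a small (about 3.9 kb) bacterial plasmid built on the pJC53.2 backbone, a T/A cloning vector designed for in vitro transcription of double-stranded RNA and of sense or antisense riboprobes. It carries a fragment of lecg (also listed as SMED30019646) from the planarian Schmidtea mediterranea, inserted at Eam1105I sites that were destroyed during cloning. The plasmid is maintained in E. coli at high copy through a ColE1/pUC-type origin and is selected with ampicillin and kanamycin, matching the annotated β-lactamase and neo/nptII coding sequences. Short fragments of the Tn5 transposase and of an M13 origin are also annotated; these are most likely remnants carried over with the resistance cassettes and backbone rather than functional parts.

The insert itself is not annotated in the feature table, but it must occupy the roughly 660 bp gap between the two opposed promoter clusters. On one side a T7 promoter is followed by a T3 promoter, both reading inward. On the other side, a T7 promoter and an SP6 promoter read inward from the opposite direction. A T7 terminator lies outside each cluster, so that T7 transcripts crossing the insert stop on the far side. This symmetric layout means that T7 RNA polymerase alone transcribes both strands, giving complementary RNAs that can anneal into dsRNA. T3 or SP6 polymerase each transcribes only one strand, producing single-stranded probes. Which of these gives the antisense probe depends on the insert orientation, which the record does not state. The stated purpose is generating dsRNA and riboprobes, tools typically applied to RNA interference knockdown and in situ hybridization, here associated with a study of female germ cell regeneration and development in planarians.
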