Addgene plasmid #239180: pJC-lecg
Purpose: riboprobes (SP6 or T3) and dsRNA (T7)
Depositing lab: Phillip Newmark. Depositing organization: Morgridge Institute for Research. Publication: Somatic regulation of female germ cell regeneration and development in planarians. Khan UW, Newmark PA. Cell Rep. 2022 Mar 15;38(11):110525. doi: 10.1016/j.celrep.2022.110525. PubMed 35294875.
Backbone
  Vector backbone: pJC53.2
  Vector type: T/A Cloning Vector for dsRNA generation and the generation of sense and anti-sense probes
Growth in bacteria
  Bacterial resistance: Ampicillin and Kanamycin, 100 & 50 μg/mL
  Growth temperature: 37°C
  Growth strain: DH5alpha
  Copy number: High Copy
Gene/Insert
  Gene/Insert name: lecg (alt name: SMED30019646)
  Species: Schmidtea mediterranea
  Cloning method: Restriction Enzyme; 5′ cloning site Eam1105I (destroyed during cloning); 3′ cloning site Eam1105I (destroyed during cloning)
Terms and licenses: Academic/Nonprofit Terms; Industry Terms: Not Available to Industry
Depositor comments: dsRNA can be generated by in vitro transcription with T7 RNA polymerase and single-stranded probes can be generated with SP6 or T3 RNA polymerases
How to cite: pJC-lecg was a gift from Phillip Newmark (Addgene plasmid # 239180 ; http://n2t.net/addgene:239180 ; RRID:Addgene_239180)
